Addgene plasmid #69560: pET23a-Mm/HsUBA52
Purpose: Bacterial expression; in vitro transcription/translation (T7)
Depositing lab: Jorge Eduardo Azevedo. Depositing organization: Instituto de Biologia Molecular e Celular (IBMC). Publication: The de novo synthesis of ubiquitin: identification of deubiquitinases acting on ubiquitin precursors. Grou CP, Pinto MP, Mendes AV, Domingues P, Azevedo JE. Sci Rep. 2015 Aug 3;5:12836. doi: 10.1038/srep12836. PubMed 26235645.
Backbone
  Vector backbone: pET-23a
  Backbone manufacturer: Novagen
  Backbone size w/o insert (bp): 3626
  Total vector size (bp): 4013
  Vector type: Bacterial Expression
Growth in bacteria
  Bacterial resistance: Ampicillin, 100 μg/mL
  Growth temperature: 37°C
  Growth strain: DH5alpha
  Copy number: Low Copy
Gene/Insert
  Gene/Insert name: UBA52 (alt names: Ubiquitin A-52; UBCEP2)
  Species: H. sapiens (human)
  Insert size (bp): 387
  GenBank ID: NM_001033930.1
  Entrez Gene: UBA52 (a.k.a. CEP52, HUBCEP52, L40, RPL40)
  Promoter: T7
  Cloning method: Restriction Enzyme; 5′ cloning site NdeI (not destroyed); 3′ cloning site BamHI (not destroyed)
  Sequencing primers: 5′ T7; 3′ T7term
Terms and licenses: Academic/Nonprofit Terms; Industry Terms: Not Available to Industry
Depositor comments: Human and mouse UBA52 are identical at protein level.
How to cite: pET23a-Mm/HsUBA52 was a gift from Jorge Eduardo Azevedo (Addgene plasmid # 69560 ; http://n2t.net/addgene:69560 ; RRID:Addgene_69560)
