[The description below was written by a language model from this plasmid's Addgene catalogue record.]
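Description:
pET23a-Mm/HsUBA52 is a bacterial expression plasmid built on the Novagen pET-23a backbone, with a total size of about 4.0 kb. It is maintained in E. coli under ampicillin selection and is recorded as low copy. No feature table accompanies the record, so the origin of replication and other backbone elements are not itemised. As is usual for pET vectors, transcription of the insert depends on T7 RNA polymerase. The plasmid can therefore be propagated in a cloning strain such as DH5alpha without expression. Expression requires either a host that supplies T7 polymerase or a coupled in vitro transcription/translation system, and the record lists both uses.

The insert is the 387 bp human UBA52 coding sequence (also called ubiquitin A-52, UBCEP2 or RPL40), placed downstream of the T7 promoter between NdeI and BamHI sites, both of which remain intact. UBA52 encodes a natural ubiquitin precursor in which a single ubiquitin is fused at its C-terminus to ribosomal protein L40. In cells this fusion is cleaved by deubiquitinases to release free ubiquitin and the ribosomal protein. The "Mm/Hs" in the name reflects the depositor's note that the mouse and human proteins are identical at the amino-acid level, so the product can represent either species. The record does not list any epitope or purification tag on the insert.

According to the associated publication, the construct comes from work on the de novo synthesis of ubiquitin and the identification of deubiquitinases that act on ubiquitin precursors. That context suggests its use to produce the unprocessed precursor as a substrate for such processing studies.
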