>Addgene plasmid #69560 | pET23a-Mm/HsUBA52 | addgene partial sequence | sequence record 132407 | T7 5'-TAATACGACTCACTATAGGG-3'
ACTTTAAGAAGGAGATATACAT
[384 nt withheld, positions 23-406]
TAAGGATCCGAATTCGAGCTCCGTCGACAAGCTTGCGGCCGCACTCGAGCACCACCACCACCACCACTGA
GATCCGGCTGCTAACAAAGCCCGAAAGGAAGCTGAGTTGGCTGCTGCCACCGCTGAGCAATAACTAGCAT
AACCCCTTGGGGCCTCTAAACGGGTCTTGAGGGGTTTTTTGCTGAAAGGAGGAACTATATCCGGATTGGC
GAATGGG
[124 nt withheld, positions 624-747]
C
[77 nt withheld, positions 749-825]
