>Addgene plasmid #69560 | pET23a-Mm/HsUBA52 | addgene partial sequence | sequence record 132446 | T7term 5'-GCTAGTTATTGCTCAGCGG-3'
TTCGGGCTTTGTTAGCAGCCGGATCTCAGTGGTGGTGGTGGTGGTGCTCGAGTGCGGCCGCAAGCTTGTC
GACGGAGCTCGAATTCGGATCCTTA
[384 nt withheld, positions 96-479]
ATGTATATCTCCTTCTTAAAGTTAAACAAAATTATTTCTAGAGGGAAACCGTTGTGGTCTCCCTATAGTG
AGTCGTATTAATTTCGCGGGATCGAGATCTCGGGCAGCGTTGGGTCCTGGCCACGGGTGCGCATGATCGT
GCTCCTGTCGTTGAGGACCCGGCTAGGCTGGCGGGGTTGCCTTACTGGTTAGCAGAATGAATCACCGATA
CGCGAGCGAACGTGAAGCGACTGCTGCTGCAAAACGTCTGCGACCTGAGCAACAACATGAATGGTCTTCG
GTTTCCGTGTTTCGTAAAGTCTGGAAACGCGGAAGTCAGCGCCCTGCACCATTATGTTCCGGATCTGCAT
CGC
