>Addgene plasmid #69560 | pET23a-Mm/HsUBA52 | depositor partial sequence | sequence record 132447 | pET23a-Mm/HsUBA52 sequence 1017 bps
TTTGTTTAACTTTAAGAAGGAGATATACAT
[384 nt withheld, positions 31-414]
TAAGGATCCGAATTCGAGCTCCGTCGACAAGCTTGCGGCCGCACTCGAGCACCACCACCACCACCACTGA
GATCCGGCTGCTAACAAAGCCCGAAAGGAAGCTGAGTTGGCTGCTGCCACCGCTGAGCAATAACTAGCAT
AACCCCTTGGGGCCTCTAAACGGGTCTTGAGGGGTTTTTTGCTGAAAGGAGGAACTATATCCGGATTGGC
GAATGGG
[124 nt withheld, positions 632-755]
C
[91 nt withheld, positions 757-847]
A
[49 nt withheld, positions 849-897]
CCTTTGACGTTGGAGTCCACGTTCTTTAATAGTGGACTCTTGTTCCAAACTGGAACACACTCAACCCTAT
CTCGGTCTATTCTTTTGATTTATAAGGGATTTTGCCGATTTCGGCCTATG
